Addgene plasmid #128589: AAV-Syn-FLPX-rc [ChrimsonR-tdTomato]
Purpose: AAV-mediated expression of ChrimsonR-tdTomato under the Syn promoter in frt/reversed (Flp-dependent) manner. tdTomato has codons varied to reduce recombination.
Depositing lab: Edward Boyden. Depositing organization: Massachusetts Institute of Technology. Publication: Independent optical excitation of distinct neural populations. Klapoetke NC, Murata Y, Kim SS, Pulver SR, Birdsey-Benson A, Cho YK, Morimoto TK, Chuong AS, Carpenter EJ, Tian Z, Wang J, Xie Y, Yan Z, Zhang Y, Chow BY, Surek B, Melkonian M, Jayaraman V, Constantine-Paton M, Wong GK, Boyden ES. Nat Methods. 2014 Mar;11(3):338-46. doi: 10.1038/nmeth.2836. Epub 2014 Feb 9. PubMed 24509633.
Backbone
  Vector backbone: AAV-CAG-FLPX
  Backbone manufacturer: Epoch
  Backbone size w/o insert (bp): 4458
  Total vector size (bp): 6954
  Vector type: Mammalian Expression, AAV
Growth in bacteria
  Bacterial resistance: Ampicillin, 100 μg/mL
  Growth temperature: 37°C
  Growth strain: NEB Stable
  Growth instructions: Can use DH5alpha at 37°C or Stbl3 at 30°C. Carbenicillin is preferred over ampicillin. In DH5alpha this plasmid may act more like a high copy plasmid, although in Stbl3 it may act more like a low copy plasmid.
  Copy number: High Copy
Gene/Insert
  Gene/Insert name: ChrimsonR-tdTomato (alt names: Chrimson K176R mutant- tdTomato; ChR88m19-tdTomato; Chlamydomonas noctigama channelrhodopsin K176R mutant-tdTomato)
  Species: Synthetic; Chlamydomonas noctigama
  Insert size (bp): 2496
  Mutation: Chrimson K176R mutant
  GenBank ID: KF992060
  Promoter: Syn
  Tag / fusion protein: tdTomato (codon diversified version) (C terminal on insert)
  Cloning method: Restriction Enzyme; 5′ cloning site EcoRI (not destroyed); 3′ cloning site BamHI (not destroyed)
  Sequencing primers: 5′ gcacgggcgcgaccatctgc; 3′ TAGCGTAAAAGGAGCAACATAG
Terms and licenses: Academic/Nonprofit Terms; Industry Terms: Not Available to Industry
Depositor comments: The plasmid is fully sequenced in the coding sequence regions (opsin-fluorophore and important flanking regions). Multiple digestions were done to verify the vector structure. The construct and the virus were both tested in vitro.
How to cite: AAV-Syn-FLPX-rc [ChrimsonR-tdTomato] was a gift from Edward Boyden (Addgene plasmid # 128589 ; http://n2t.net/addgene:128589 ; RRID:Addgene_128589) For viral preps, please replace (Addgene plasmid # 128589) in the above sentence with: (Addgene viral prep # 128589-AAV8)
