[The description below was written by a language model from this plasmid's Addgene catalogue record and pLannotate feature annotations shown in this document.]
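Description:
AAV-Syn-FLPX-rc [ChrimsonR-tdTomato] is a 6,954 bp AAV transfer plasmid for Flp recombinase-dependent, neuron-specific expression of a red-shifted channelrhodopsin fused to a fluorescent reporter. It is propagated in E. coli through a high-copy ColE1/pUC-type origin with ampicillin/carbenicillin selection (AmpR), and it also carries an f1 phage origin. The expression cassette lies between AAV2 inverted terminal repeats, which allow it to be packaged into recombinant AAV particles. The annotation detects the 3′ ITR in full, but only short fragments of the 5′ ITR. The catalogue names the backbone as AAV-CAG-FLPX, yet both the listed promoter and the feature table show the human synapsin I (hSyn) promoter driving the cassette.

The payload is ChrimsonR, the K176R mutant of the Chlamydomonas noctigama channelrhodopsin Chrimson, which responds to red light and has accelerated closing kinetics. It is fused at its C terminus to tdTomato, whose codons have been diversified to reduce recombination between the tandem repeats. This open reading frame sits in reverse orientation relative to hSyn, so it is not expressed by default. It is flanked by oppositely oriented minimal FRT sites. Next to each FRT is a short element that the automated annotation labels as a β-globin intron fragment, and these may correspond to additional recombination-site sequence of the FLPX design, although the record does not say so. Flp activity inverts the cassette into the sense orientation, allowing transcription from hSyn. A downstream WPRE enhances expression and a bovine growth hormone polyadenylation signal terminates the transcript. The construct is used for optogenetic excitation and fluorescent labelling of neurons defined by Flp expression, for example in intersectional targeting, and the depositor reports that both the plasmid and the derived virus were tested in vitro.
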