Features (pLannotate 1.2.2; 19 found; start..end, strand, type, name):
     12..39      +  repeat_region  AAV2 ITR (fragment): inverted terminal repeat of adeno-associated virus serotype 2 inverted
     68..95      +  repeat_region  AAV2 ITR (fragment): inverted terminal repeat of adeno-associated virus serotype 2 inverted
    172..619     +  promoter       hSyn promoter: human synapsin I promoter; confers neuron-specific expression (Kügler et al., 2003)
    632..665     +  protein_bind   FRT (minimal): supports FLP-mediated excision but not integration (Turan and Bode, 2011) FLP recombinase from the Saccharomyces cerevisiae 2μ plasmid
    666..715     -  intron         β-globin intron (fragment): internally truncated intron from human β-globin
    762..2186    -  CDS            tdTomato: tdTomato is a basic (constitutively fluorescent) orange fluorescent protein published in 2004, derived from Discosoma sp.. It is reported to be a somewhat slowly-maturing tandem dimer with low acid sensitivity.
   2205..3254    -  CDS            ChrimsonR: red light-drivable channelrhodopsin from Chlamydomonas noctigama (Klapoetke et al., 2014) K176R mutant with accelerated closing kinetics
   3278..3311    -  protein_bind   FRT (minimal): supports FLP-mediated excision but not integration (Turan and Bode, 2011) FLP recombinase from the Saccharomyces cerevisiae 2μ plasmid
   3312..3362    -  intron         β-globin intron (fragment): internally truncated intron from human β-globin
   3401..3989    +  misc_feature   WPRE: woodchuck hepatitis virus posttranscriptional regulatory element
   3992..4215    +  polyA_signal   bGH poly(A) signal: bovine growth hormone polyadenylation signal
   4217..4357    +  repeat_region  AAV2 ITR: inverted terminal repeat of adeno-associated virus serotype 2 inverted
   4362..4413    -  misc_feature   bom (fragment): basis of mobility region from pBR322
   4432..4887    +  rep_origin     f1 ori (sequence partly withheld): f1 bacteriophage origin of replication; arrow indicates direction of (+) strand synthesis
   4888..4937    -  misc_feature   bom (fragment): basis of mobility region from pBR322
   5039..5074    -  CDS            rop (fragment): Rop protein, which maintains plasmids at low copy number; rop
   5169..5273    +  promoter       AmpR promoter: bla
   5274..6134    +  CDS            AmpR: β-lactamase; bla; confers resistance to ampicillin, carbenicillin, and related antibiotics
   6305..6893    +  rep_origin     ori: high-copy-number ColE1/pMB1/pBR322/pUC origin of replication
>Addgene plasmid #128589 | AAV-Syn-FLPX-rc [ChrimsonR-tdTomato] | addgene full sequence | sequence record 257684 | Addgene NGS Result
CCTGCAGGCAGCTGCGCGCTCGCTCGCTCACTGAGGCCGCCCGGGCGTCGGGCGACCTTTGGTCGCCCGG
CCTCAGTGAGCGAGCGAGCGCGCAGAGAGGGAGTGGCCAACTCCATCACTAGGGGTTCCTGTCGACTTAA
TTAATCTAGACTGCAGAGGGCCCTGCGTATGAGTGCAAGTGGGTTTTAGGACCAGGATGAGGCGGGGTGG
GGGTGCCTACCTGACGACCGACCCCGACCCACTGGACAAGCACCCAACCCCCATTCCCCAAATTGCGCAT
CCCCTATCAGAGAGGGGGAGGGGAAACAGGATGCGGCGAGGCGCGTGCGCACTGCCAGCTTCAGCACCGC
GGACAGTGCCTTCGCCCCCGCCTGGCGGCGCGCGCCACCGCCGCCTCAGCACTGAAGGCGCGCTGACGTC
ACTCGCCGGTCCCCCGCAAACTCCCCTTCCCGGCCACCTTGGTCGCGTCCGCGCCGCCGCCGGCCCAGCC
GGACCGCACCACGCGAGGCGCGAGATAGGGGGGCACGGGCGCGACCATCTGCGCTGCGGCGCCGGCGACT
CAGCGCTGCCTCAGTCTGCGGTGGGCAGCGGAGGAGTCGTGTCGTGCCTGAGAGCGCAGTCGAGAGCTAG
CGAAGTTCCTATTCTCTAGAAAGTATAGGAACTTCGCAGAATGGTAGCTGGATTGTAGCTGCTATTAGCA
ATATGAAACCTCTTAGAAGTTCCTATTCTTCAAAAGGTATAGGAACTTCGAATTCTCATTACTTATACAG
CTCATCCATGCCGTACAGAAACAGATGGTGGCGTCCTTCAGACCTCTCATACTGTTCCACAATGGTGTAG
TCTTCATTGTGGGATGTGATATCCAGCTTGGTGTCCACATAGTAATAGCCGGGCAGCTGCACTGGTTTCT
TGGCCATGTAGATGGTTTTGAACTCCACCAGGTAGTGGCCGCCGTCTTTCAGCTTCAGGGCCTGGTGGAT
TTCGCCCTTCAGCACTCCGTCTCTAGGATACAGCCGTTCAGTGCTGGCCTCCCACCCCATTGTTTTCTTC
TGCATCACGGGCCCATCGGGTGGAAAATTGGTGCCGCGCATTTTGACTTTGTAGATCAGAGTGCCATCCT
GCAGAGAGGAGTCCTGTGTCACGGTCACCAGGCCTCCATCTTCAAAATTCATCACTCTCTCCCACTTAAA
GCCCTCTGGGAAAGACAGTTTCTTGTAATCAGGAATGTCAGCGGGATGCTTGACATAGGCCTTACTTCCG
TACATAAACTGAGGAGACAGGATATCCCAAGCGAAAGGCAGTGGTCCTCCCTTGGTCACTTTCAGCTTGG
CAGTCTGTGTGCCCTCGTAAGGCCTCCCTTCGCCCTCTCCTTCAATCTCAAATTCGTGCCCATTCATGCT
GCCCTCCATGCGCACCTTAAACCTCATGAACTCTTTGATCACAGCCATATTGTTATCCTCGCTTGAGGCG
GTTCCACTAGACCCTGAGCCGGTACTTCCAGTCCCATGGCCCAGGAACAGATGGTGTCTCCCCTCGCTCC
GTTCATACTGCTCCACAATAGTGTAGTCCTCGTTGTGTGAAGTGATATCCAGTTTTGTGTCCACGTAATA
GTAGCCTGGCAGCTGCACAGGTTTCTTGGCCATGTAGATTGTCTTGAACTCCACCAGGTAATGTCCCCCA
TCTTTCAGCTTCAGAGCCTGGTGGATTTCTCCTTTCAGCACCCCGTCGCGTGGATACAGCCTTTCGGTGG
AGGCCTCCCATCCCATAGTTTTCTTCTGCATCACAGGTCCATCAGGGGGAAAATTTGTCCCTCTCATTTT
CACCTTGTAGATCAGGGTCCCATCCTGCAGGGAGCTGTCCTGGGTCACAGTCACCAGGCCTCCGTCCTCG
AAGTTCATCACTCTTTCCCACTTAAACCCCTCGGGGAAGCTCAGTTTCTTATAATCGGGAATGTCAGCTG
GATGTTTCACATAGGCCTTGGAGCCGTACATAAACTGTGGGCTCAGGATGTCCCAAGCGAATGGCAGAGG
CCCGCCCTTTGTCACTTTCAGCTTGGCTGTCTGGGTGCCCTCGTAGGGCCGTCCCTCTCCTTCTCCCTCA
ATTTCGAACTCGTGGCCGTTCATGCTTCCTTCCATTCTCACCTTAAACCGCATGAACTCTTTGATCACTT
CCTCGCCCTTACTCACTGCTACTACCGGTGCCGCCACTGTGTCCTCGTCCTCCTCCTCCACGAACTCTTC
CACTTCCACCTCCTCGCCTCCGATCTCCATCTTGGTGGTCTTCCGGATGTCGCCGTGGATCAGGATGTGC
TCGTGGATCTTGATCCTCAGGTGGTGGGCCAGGAAGGTCCAAAACTCCTTGGCGATGATGTCGCAGATGC
TGTGGCCGATGCTGTTGGCGTAAGGGCTCAGCTTCAGCAGTCCTTCTGGTCCCACTGCCCAGAGGATTGG
GTAGCTGCCCCAAGAGGCGAAGTAAGCGTAGGCCATCAGCTTCACGACCATGCGGCAATGGCCTTTAGGC
ACGCTGTGGTTGGCTTCCACGTAGCACTTGGCGGCCTGGAAGTACATGTAGCCGCCGTAGATGCAAGACA
CGATATACAGCAGCCACTTGAGCCAATCGGTAGCCAGTCCTGCGGCCATGCCGAACACGATCATTCCCAC
GCAAGACACGATCAGGCCCATGGTCCGCTTGCTGTAGTCGTTCTTCAGGCCGCTCAGGTTGCTCAGTCTG
ATCAGGATCACGGGGCAAGACAGCAGCCACTCGAAGTAGCGCAGGCAATAGGCGTGGTTGCCGGTAGACA
GGTACACTGTGGCGGGGCTGCTGAACTCCTTGAAGATCTCCAGGGTCACGAACAGCACCTCGACGCAACA
GACGTAGACCTCCTCCCAACCGCAAGTGGCCTTCCAGGCGCTGAAGCCGTAGAATGTCAGCAGGGCGATG
GCGATGCTGAAAGCAATCCACTGGCAGACCTGGGCGCCGATCTTTTCTCCTGGTGTGCCTCTGCTGTGCA
GCCAAGCCTGCTTCTTCTCCACTCCCACGACCAGGTAGCCGCCTGTGGCCTCCACGAAGCAATATCCGTA
TCCGGCGTCGCTCAGTCCGTAAGAAGGGTCACACCACCACTCGGTGCTGAAGCACTCGCCTGTAGGTGTC
ATTCCTCCACAGCCCATGTCCTCGTGGTGGTAGGGGTTAGGCCAAGGGTTGATGCCTCCGGCGGCAAACA
GAGATCTGGTGGCGCTGCTGATCAGCTCAGCCATGGTGGCGGATCCGGCGGCGCGCCGAAGTTCCTATAC
TTTCTAGAGAATAGGAACTTCTTGCCTTAACCCAGAAATTATCACTGTTATTCTTTAGAATGGTGCAAAG
AGAAGTTCCTATACCTTTTGAAGAATAGGAACTTCTCCGGAATCAACCTCTGGATTACAAAATTTGTGAA
AGATTGACTGGTATTCTTAACTATGTTGCTCCTTTTACGCTATGTGGATACGCTGCTTTAATGCCTTTGT
ATCATGCTATTGCTTCCCGTATGGCTTTCATTTTCTCCTCCTTGTATAAATCCTGGTTGCTGTCTCTTTA
TGAGGAGTTGTGGCCCGTTGTCAGGCAACGTGGCGTGGTGTGCACTGTGTTTGCTGACGCAACCCCCACT
GGTTGGGGCATTGCCACCACCTGTCAGCTCCTTTCCGGGACTTTCGCTTTCCCCCTCCCTATTGCCACGG
CGGAACTCATCGCCGCCTGCCTTGCCCGCTGCTGGACAGGGGCTCGGCTGTTGGGCACTGACAATTCCGT
GGTGTTGTCGGGGAAGCTGACGTCCTTTCCATGGCTGCTCGCCTGTGTTGCCACCTGGATTCTGCGCGGG
ACGTCCTTCTGCTACGTCCCTTCGGCCCTCAATCCAGCGGACCTTCCTTCCCGCGGCCTGCTGCCGGCTC
TGCGGCCTCTTCCGCGTCTTCGCCTTCGCCCTCAGACGAGTCGGATCTCCCTTTGGGCCGCCTCCCCGCC
TTGTGCCTTCTAGTTGCCAGCCATCTGTTGTTTGCCCCTCCCCCGTGCCTTCCTTGACCCTGGAAGGTGC
CACTCCCACTGTCCTTTCCTAATAAAATGAGGAAATTGCATCGCATTGTCTGAGTAGGTGTCATTCTATT
CTGGGGGGTGGGGTGGGGCAGGACAGCAAGGGGGAGGATTGGGAAGACAATAGCAGGCATGCTGGGGATG
CGGTGGGCTCTATGGCAGGAACCCCTAGTGATGGAGTTGGCCACTCCCTCTCTGCGCGCTCGCTCGCTCA
CTGAGGCCGGGCGACCAAAGGTCGCCCGACGCCCGGGCTTTGCCCGGGCGGCCTCAGTGAGCGAGCGAGC
GCGCAGCTGCCTGCAGGGGCGCCTGATGCGGTATTTTCTCCTTACGCATCTGTGCGGTATTTCACACCGC
ATA
[95 nt withheld, positions 4414-4508]
T
[46 nt withheld, positions 4510-4555]
C
[141 nt withheld, positions 4557-4697]
CCTTTGACGTTGGAGTCCACGTTCTTT
[37 nt withheld, positions 4725-4761]
ACTCTATCTCGGGCTATTCTTTTGATTTATAAGGGATTTTGCCGATTTCGGTCTATTGGTTAAAAAATGA
GCTGATTTAACAAAAATTTAACGCGAATTTTAACAAAATATTAACGTTTACAATTTTATGGTGCACTCTC
AGTACAATCTGCTCTGATGCCGCATAGTTAAGCCAGCCCCGACACCCGCCAACACCCGCTGACGCGCCCT
GACGGGCTTGTCTGCTCCCGGCATCCGCTTACAGACAAGCTGTGACCGTCTCCGGGAGCTGCATGTGTCA
GAGGTTTTCACCGTCATCACCGAAACGCGCGAGACGAAAGGGCCTCGTGATACGCCTATTTTTATAGGTT
AATGTCATGATAATAATGGTTTCTTAGACGTCAGGTGGCACTTTTCGGGGAAATGTGCGCGGAACCCCTA
TTTGTTTATTTTTCTAAATACATTCAAATATGTATCCGCTCATGAGACAATAACCCTGATAAATGCTTCA
ATAATATTGAAAAAGGAAGAGTATGAGTATTCAACATTTCCGTGTCGCCCTTATTCCCTTTTTTGCGGCA
TTTTGCCTTCCTGTTTTTGCTCACCCAGAAACGCTGGTGAAAGTAAAAGATGCTGAAGATCAGTTGGGTG
CACGAGTGGGTTACATCGAACTGGATCTCAACAGCGGTAAGATCCTTGAGAGTTTTCGCCCCGAAGAACG
TTTTCCAATGATGAGCACTTTTAAAGTTCTGCTATGTGGCGCGGTATTATCCCGTATTGACGCCGGGCAA
GAGCAACTCGGTCGCCGCATACACTATTCTCAGAATGACTTGGTTGAGTACTCACCAGTCACAGAAAAGC
ATCTTACGGATGGCATGACAGTAAGAGAATTATGCAGTGCTGCCATAACCATGAGTGATAACACTGCGGC
CAACTTACTTCTGACAACGATCGGAGGACCGAAGGAGCTAACCGCTTTTTTGCACAACATGGGGGATCAT
GTAACTCGCCTTGATCGTTGGGAACCGGAGCTGAATGAAGCCATACCAAACGACGAGCGTGACACCACGA
TGCCTGTAGCAATGGCAACAACGTTGCGCAAACTATTAACTGGCGAACTACTTACTCTAGCTTCCCGGCA
ACAATTAATAGACTGGATGGAGGCGGATAAAGTTGCAGGACCACTTCTGCGCTCGGCCCTTCCGGCTGGC
TGGTTTATTGCTGATAAATCTGGAGCCGGTGAGCGTGGGTCTCGCGGTATCATTGCAGCACTGGGGCCAG
ATGGTAAGCCCTCCCGTATCGTAGTTATCTACACGACGGGGAGTCAGGCAACTATGGATGAACGAAATAG
ACAGATCGCTGAGATAGGTGCCTCACTGATTAAGCATTGGTAACTGTCAGACCAAGTTTACTCATATATA
CTTTAGATTGATTTAAAACTTCATTTTTAATTTAAAAGGATCTAGGTGAAGATCCTTTTTGATAATCTCA
TGACCAAAATCCCTTAACGTGAGTTTTCGTTCCACTGAGCGTCAGACCCCGTAGAAAAGATCAAAGGATC
TTCTTGAGATCCTTTTTTTCTGCGCGTAATCTGCTGCTTGCAAACAAAAAAACCACCGCTACCAGCGGTG
GTTTGTTTGCCGGATCAAGAGCTACCAACTCTTTTTCCGAAGGTAACTGGCTTCAGCAGAGCGCAGATAC
CAAATACTGTTCTTCTAGTGTAGCCGTAGTTAGGCCACCACTTCAAGAACTCTGTAGCACCGCCTACATA
CCTCGCTCTGCTAATCCTGTTACCAGTGGCTGCTGCCAGTGGCGATAAGTCGTGTCTTACCGGGTTGGAC
TCAAGACGATAGTTACCGGATAAGGCGCAGCGGTCGGGCTGAACGGGGGGTTCGTGCACACAGCCCAGCT
TGGAGCGAACGACCTACACCGAACTGAGATACCTACAGCGTGAGCTATGAGAAAGCGCCACGCTTCCCGA
AGGGAGAAAGGCGGACAGGTATCCGGTAAGCGGCAGGGTCGGAACAGGAGAGCGCACGAGGGAGCTTCCA
GGGGGAAACGCCTGGTATCTTTATAGTCCTGTCGGGTTTCGCCACCTCTGACTTGAGCGTCGATTTTTGT
GATGCTCGTCAGGGGGGCGGAGCCTATGGAAAAACGCCAGCAACGCGGCCTTTTTACGGTTCCTGGCCTT
TTGCTGGCCTTTTGCTCACATGT
